>Addgene plasmid #147259 | pAc5.1B-EGFP-DmNot2-mut2-dsRNAres_Q | depositor full sequence | sequence record 289706 | Full Sequence
CTTCAAGGAATTAATTCTATATTCTAAAAACACAAATGATACTTCTAAAAAAAATCATGAATGGCATCAA
CTCTGAATCAAATCTTTGCAGATGCACCTACTTCTCATTTCCACTGTCACATCATTTTTCCAGATCTCGC
TGCCTGTTATGTGGCCCACAAACCAAGACACGTTTTATGGCCATTAAAGCTGGCTGATCGTCGCCAAACA
CCAAATACATATCAATATGTACATTCGAGAAAGAAGCGATCAAAGAAGCGTCTTCGGGCGAGTAGGAGAA
TGCGGAGGAGAAGGAGAACGAGCTGATCTAGTATCTCTCCACAATCCAATGCCAACTGACCAACTGGCCA
TATTCGGAGCAATTTGAAGCCAATTTCCATCGCCTGGCGATCGCTCCATTCTTGGCTATATGTTTTTCAC
CGTTCCCGGGGCCATTTTCAAAGACTCGTCGGTAAGATAAGATTGTGTCACTCGCTGTCTCTCTTCATTT
GTCGAAGAATGCTGAGGAATTTCGCGATGACGTCGGCGAGTATTTTGAAGAATGAGAATAATTTGTATTT
ATACGAAAATCAGTTAGTGGAATTTTCTACAAAAACATGTTATCTATAGATAATTTTGTTGCAAAATATG
TTGACTATGACAAAGATTGTATGTATATACCTTTAATGTATTCTCATTTTCTTATGTATTTATAATGGCA
ATGATGATACTGATGATATTTTAAGATGATGCCAGACCACAGGCTGATTTCTGCGTCTTTTGCCGAACGC
AGTGCATGTGCGGTTGTTGTTTTTTGGAATAGTTTCAATTTTCGGACTGTCCGCTTTGATTTCAGTTTCT
TGGCTTATTCAAAAAGCAAAGTAAAGCCAAAAAAGCGAGATGGCAATACCAAATGCGGCAAAACGGTAGT
GGAAGGAAAGGGGTGCGGGGCAGCGGAAGGAAGGGTGGGGCGGGGCGTGGCGGGGTCTGTGGCTGGGCGC
GACGTCACCGACGTTGGAGCCACTCCTTTGACCATGTGTGCGTGTGTGTATTATTCGTGTCTCGCCACTC
GCCGGTTGTTTTTTTCTTTTTATCTCGCTCTCTCTAGCGCCATCTCGTACGCATGCTCAACGCACCGCAT
GTTGCCGTGTCCTTTATGCGTCATTTTGGCTCGAAATAGGCAATTATTTAAACAAAGATTAGTCAACGAA
AACGCTAAAATAAATAAGTCTACAATATGGTTACTTATTGCCATGTGTGTGCAGCCAACGATAGCAACAA
AAGCAACAACACAGTGGCTTTCCCTCTTTCACTTTTTGTTTGCAAGCGCGTGCGAGCAAGACGGCACGAC
CGGCAAACGCAATTACGCTGACAAAGAGCAGACGAAGTTTTGGCCGAAAAACATCAAGGCGCCTGATACG
AATGCATTTGCAATAACAATTGCGATATTTAATATTGTTTATGAAGCTGTTTGACTTCAAAACACACAAA
AAAAAAAATAAAACAAATTATTTGAAAGAGAATTAGGAATCGGACAGCTTATCGTTACGGGCTAACAGCA
CACCGAGACGAAATAGCTTACCTGACGTCACAGCCTCTGGAAGAACTGCCGCCAAGCAGAGAGAGAGAGA
AAAAGAGGGAGAGCAGCTTAGACCGCATGTGCTTGTGTGTGAGGCGTCTCTCTCTTCGTCTCCTGTTTGC
GCAAACGCATAGACTGCACTGAGAAAATCGATTACCTATTTTTTATGAATGAATATTTGCACTATTACTA
TTCAAAACTATTAAGATAGCAATCACATTCAATAGCCAAATACTATACCACCTGAGCGATGCAACGAAAT
GATCAATTTGAGCAAAAATGCTGCATATTTAGGACGGCATCATTATAGAAATGCTTCTTGCTGTGTACTT
TTCTCTCGTCTGGCAGCTGTTTCGCCGTTATTGTTAAAACCGGCTTAAGTTAGGTGTGTTTTCTACGACT
AGTGATGCCCCTACTAGAAGATGTGTGTTGCACAAATGTCCCTGAATAACCAATTTGAAGTGCAGATAGC
AGTAAACGTAAGCTAATATGAATATTATTTAACTGTAATGTTTTAATATCGCTGGACATTACTAATAAAC
CCACTATAAACACATGTACATATGTATGTTTTGGCATACAATGAGTAGTTGGGGAAAAAATGTGTAAAAG
CACCGTGACCATCACAGCATAAAGATAACCAGCTGAAGTATCGAATATGAGTAACCCCCAAATTGAATCA
CATGCCGCAACTGATAGGACCCATGGAAGTACACTCTTCATGGCGATATACAAGACACACACAAGCACGA
ACACCCAGTTGCGGAGGAAATTCTCCGTAAATGAAAACCCAATCGGCGAACAATTCATACCCATATATGG
TAAAAGTTTTGAACGCGACTTGAGAGCGGAGAGCATTGCGGCTGATAAGGTTTTAGCGCTAAGCGGGCTT
TATAAAACGGGCTGCGGGACCAGTTTTCATATCACTACCGTTTGAGTTCTTGTGCTGTGTGGATACTCCT
CCCGACACAAAGCCGCTCCATCAGCCAGCAGTCGTCTAATCCAGAGACCCCGGATCGGGGTACCAACATG
GTGAGCAAGGGCGAGGAGCTGTTCACCGGGGTGGTGCCCATCCTGGTCGAGCTGGACGGCGACGTAAACG
GCCACAAGTTCAGCGTGTCCGGCGAGGGCGAGGGCGATGCCACCTACGGCAAGCTGACCCTGAAGTTCAT
CTGCACCACCGGCAAGCTGCCCGTGCCCTGGCCCACCCTCGTGACCACCCTGACCTACGGCGTGCAGTGC
TTCAGCCGCTACCCCGACCACATGAAGCAGCACGACTTCTTCAAGTCCGCCATGCCCGAAGGCTACGTCC
AGGAGCGCACCATCTTCTTCAAGGACGACGGCAACTACAAGACCCGCGCCGAGGTGAAGTTCGAGGGCGA
CACCCTGGTGAACCGCATCGAGCTGAAGGGCATCGACTTCAAGGAGGACGGCAACATCCTGGGGCACAAG
CTGGAGTACAACTACAACAGCCACAACGTCTATATCATGGCCGACAAGCAGAAGAACGGCATCAAGGTGA
ACTTCAAGATCCGCCACAACATCGAGGACGGCAGCGTGCAGCTCGCCGACCACTACCAGCAGAACACCCC
CATCGGCGACGGCCCCGTGCTGCTGCCCGACAACCACTACCTGAGCACCCAGTCCGCCCTGAGCAAAGAC
CCCAACGAGAAGCGCGATCACATGGTCCTGCTGGAGTTCGTGACCGCCGCCGGGATCACTCTCGGCATGG
ACGAGCTGTACAAGCCAAGCTTGATGGCGAATTTAAATTTTCAACAACCCCCGAGAAGTATAGCGAACGC
GGCGTTAGCTGGCCGGACAACAGGCGGATTCGGTGGTAGCTCCCTGGCTGGCCATGTGACGCCCACGTCG
GGCATGTTTCAAACCGACTTCGCCAACTCCTATCCAGGAACGGCGAACTACGGACAGGCGCCGCAGCAGC
AGCAACAACAGCAGCAGCAGCCCCAACTGTCGCCGAACCGGAATGCCCAGCTGTCGGTCGGCGGACCCGC
CATCTCGAGCGGCAACCGCAACGCCAACCTCTTCGGCCAGCGTCAGTTTGTGGAGCGGCGAGCCATGCAA
GGATTGGGCAGTGGCCCCATGTCGAACATGGGCAACTTCATGCAGACGGGTCGCGGCGGCTACGGAACGG
GCGGAGGCGGTGGCGGTCCTTTGAATAACTTCCACGTGTTCGGCGGCGGCGGTGGTAGCGACACCTCCAC
GCCTGCCCTGCTCGATCCCACGGAGTTCCCCTCCTTGACCAACGCTCGTGGACAAAATGATCAAACGTTG
CCGCAGTCCAACCCCTTGCAACCCCCCGGATCCAAGCCGTACGGAAACTTTTTCACGTCATTCGGAATGG
TCAAACAGCCCACCAGTGAACAGAGCGAATTTACCATGTCAAATGAAGATTTTCCAGCCCTTCCCGGAAC
GCAGAATTCCGATGGAACGACCAATGCCGTCGGTTCCGTGGCTGGCACGGGCGGAAGCGGCGGAGCTAGC
ACGGAAAATCATCTGGATGGAACCGAGAAACCCATGAACTCCATCGTCGTGTCCGGCAGTGCCTCCGGAT
CCTCCGGAAGCAATGTGGGAGTCGTCGGAGGAAACGGACTGGGAGCTGTCGGATCGGGAATTGGTGGACT
GGCGGTCGGAGGAGGAGGCGGCGCGGGATCCAGTGGCGGAGGCGGCGTGGGAGGAAACGCGGCTTCCGGA
GTCGTGGGAGGTAGCCACGTTGGCTTGGTCGGATCGAATTCCGGAATCGGAGGAGTGAATTCCGTTCCGA
ATTCCAACGCTATGATGGGAGTTGGAGGAGGATTGGGTTCGGGCTCCGGATCCTCAGGTTCCGGCGCCGG
AGGAGAACACTTGAATGACAACAGCTCCAATGACAAGCTCGTTAAATCCGGAGTCCAGACATCCCCGGAC
GGTAAAGTGACGAATATTCCGGCCACGATGGTCAATAATCAATTTGGAATGGTCGGATTGTTGACCTTTA
TCCGCGCGGCGGAGACCGACCCGAACTTGGTCACCTTGAGCTTGGGTACGGATCTCACGGGTTTAGGCCT
GAACCTGAACTCGCAGGAGAGCTTGCATACAACCTTCGCTGGCCCCTTCGTAGCACAGCCCTGCAGAGCA
CAAGACGTTGAGTTCAACGTGCCACCCGAATATCTGATTAACTTTGCGATAAGAGACAAAGCAACAGCGC
CGGTAGCGAAAAAGCTGCAAGAAGACCTGCTCTTTTTCCTTTTTTACACGAACATCGGCGATATGATGCA
ATTGGCGGCAGCTGCTGAATTGCATAGTCGCGAGTGGCGATACCACGTGGAGGAGAAAATATGGATAACT
CGAATTCCTGGCATTGATCAATATGAAAAAAATGGTACAAAAGAGCGCGGCACCTTCTACTACTTTGATG
CGCAAAGTTGGAAACGTTTGTCCAAGGTTTTCCAAATAGATCCCGAGAAATTAGATAAATGTCCCAATAT
AAGTGCGTTTATGAATGGACAGTCTGTATAATCTAGAGGGCCCGCGGTTCGAAGGTAAGCCTATCCCTAA
CCCTCTCCTCGGTCTCGATTCTACGCGTACCGGTCATCATCACCATCACCATTGAGTTTAAACCCGCTGA
TCAGCCTCGACTGTGCCTTCTAAGGCCTGAGCTCGCTGATCAGCCTCGATCGAGGATCCAGACATGATAA
GATACATTGATGAGTTTGGACAAACCACAACTAGAATGCAGTGAAAAAAATGCTTTATTTGTGAAATTTG
TGATGCTATTGCTTTATTTGTAACCATTATAAGCTGCAATAAACAAGTTAACAACAACAATTGCATTCAT
TTTATGTTTCAGGTTCAGGGGGAGGTGTGGGAGGTTTTTTAAAGCAAGTAAAACCTCTACAAATGTGGTA
TGGCTGATTATGATCAGTCGACCGATGCCCTTGAGAGCCTTCAACCCAGTCAGCTCCTTCCGGTGGGCGC
GGGGCATGACTATCGTCGCCGCACTTATGACTGTCTTCTTTATCATGCAACTCGTAGGACAGGTGCCGGC
AGCGCTCTGGGTCATTTTCGGCGAGGACCGCTTTCGCTGGAGCGCGACGATGATCGGCCTGTCGCTTGCG
GTATTCGGAATCTTGCACGCCCTCGCTCAAGCCTTCGTCACTGGTCCCGCCACCAAACGTTTCGGCGAGA
AGCAGGCCATTATCGCCGGCATGGCGGCCGACGCGCTGGGCTACGTCTTGCTGGCGTTCGCGACGCGAGG
CTGGATGGCCTTCCCCATTATGATTCTTCTCGCTTCCGGCGGCATCGGGATGCCCGCGTTGCAGGCCATG
CTGTCCAGGCAGGTAGATGACGACCATCAGGGACAGCTTCAAGGATCGCTCGCGGCTCTTACCAGCCAGC
AAAAGGCCAGGAACCGTAAAAAGGCCGCGTTGCTGGCGTTTTTCCATAGGCTCCGCCCCCCTGACGAGCA
TCACAAAAATCGACGCTCAAGTCAGAGGTGGCGAAACCCGACAGGACTATAAAGATACCAGGCGTTTCCC
CCTGGAAGCTCCCTCGTGCGCTCTCCTGTTCCGACCCTGCCGCTTACCGGATACCTGTCCGCCTTTCTCC
CTTCGGGAAGCGTGGCGCTTTCTCAATGCTCACGCTGTAGGTATCTCAGTTCGGTGTAGGTCGTTCGCTC
CAAGCTGGGCTGTGTGCACGAACCCCCCGTTCAGCCCGACCGCTGCGCCTTATCCGGTAACTATCGTCTT
GAGTCCAACCCGGTAAGACACGACTTATCGCCACTGGCAGCAGCCACTGGTAACAGGATTAGCAGAGCGA
GGTATGTAGGCGGTGCTACAGAGTTCTTGAAGTGGTGGCCTAACTACGGCTACACTAGAAGGACAGTATT
TGGTATCTGCGCTCTGCTGAAGCCAGTTACCTTCGGAAAAAGAGTTGGTAGCTCTTGATCCGGCAAACAA
ACCACCGCTGGTAGCGGTGGTTTTTTTGTTTGCAAGCAGCAGATTACGCGCAGAAAAAAAGGATCTCAAG
AAGATCCTTTGATCTTTTCTACGGGGTCTGACGCTCAGTGGAACGAAAACTCACGTTAAGGGATTTTGGT
CATGAGATTATCAAAAAGGATCTTCACCTAGATCCTTTTAAATTAAAAATGAAGTTTTAAATCAATCTAA
AGTATATATGAGTAAACTTGGTCTGACAGTTACCAATGCTTAATCAGTGAGGCACCTATCTCAGCGATCT
GTCTATTTCGTTCATCCATAGTTGCCTGACTCCCCGTCGTGTAGATAACTACGATACGGGAGGGCTTACC
ATCTGGCCCCAGTGCTGCAATGATACCGCGAGACCCACGCTCACCGGCTCCAGATTTATCAGCAATAAAC
CAGCCAGCCGGAAGGGCCGAGCGCAGAAGTGGTCCTGCAACTTTATCCGCCTCCATCCAGTCTATTAATT
GTTGCCGGGAAGCTAGAGTAAGTAGTTCGCCAGTTAATAGTTTGCGCAACGTTGTTGCCATTGCTGCAGG
CATCGTGGTGTCACGCTCGTCGTTTGGTATGGCTTCATTCAGCTCCGGTTCCCAACGATCAAGGCGAGTT
ACATGATCCCCCATGTTGTGCAAAAAAGCGGTTAGCTCCTTCGGTCCTCCGATCGTTGTCAGAAGTAAGT
TGGCCGCAGTGTTATCACTCATGGTTATGGCAGCACTGCATAATTCTCTTACTGTCATGCCATCCGTAAG
ATGCTTTTCTGTGACTGGTGAGTACTCAACCAAGTCATTCTGAGAATAGTGTATGCGGCGACCGAGTTGC
TCTTGCCCGGCGTCAACACGGGATAATACCGCGCCACATAGCAGAACTTTAAAAGTGCTCATCATTGGAA
AACGTTCTTCGGGGCGAAAACTCTCAAGGATCTTACCGCTGTTGAGATCCAGTTCGATGTAACCCACTCG
TGCACCCAACTGATCTTCAGCATCTTTTACTTTCACCAGCGTTTCTGGGTGAGCAAAAACAGGAAGGCAA
AATGCCGCAAAAAAGGGAATAAGGGCGACACGGAAATGTTGAATACTCATACTCTTCCTTTTTCAATATT
ATTGAAGCATTTATCAGGGTTATTGTCTCATGAGCGGATACATATTTGAATGTATTTAGAAAAATAAACA
AATAGGGGTTCCGCGCACATTTCCCCGAAAAGTGCCACCTGACGTCTAAGAAACCATTATTATCATGACA
TTAACCTATAAAAATAGGCGTATCACGAGGCCCTTTCGT
Features (pLannotate 1.2.2; 10 found; start..end, strand, type, name):
     56..2568    +  promoter       Ac5 promoter: Drosophila melanogaster actin 5C promoter
   2588..3304    +  CDS            EGFP: EGFP is a basic (constitutively fluorescent) green fluorescent protein published in 1996, derived from Aequorea victoria. It is reported to be a rapidly-maturing weak dimer with moderate acid sensitivity.
   3314..5068    +  CDS            Rga: RGA_DROME - Also known as Not2 From Drosophila melanogaster (Fruit fly).
   5094..5135    +  CDS            V5 tag: epitope tag from simian virus 5
   5235..5369    -  polyA_signal   SV40 poly(A) signal: SV40 polyadenylation signal
   5392..5476    -  CDS            large T antigen (fragment): large T antigen from SV40 (simian virus 40)
   5477..5947    +  CDS            TcR (fragment): tetracycline efflux protein; tet; confers resistance to tetracycline
   5991..6579    -  rep_origin     ori: high-copy-number ColE1/pMB1/pBR322/pUC origin of replication
   6750..7610    -  CDS            AmpR: β-lactamase; bla; confers resistance to ampicillin, carbenicillin, and related antibiotics
   7611..7715    -  promoter       AmpR promoter: bla
