[The description below was written by a language model from this plasmid's Addgene catalogue record and pLannotate feature annotations shown in this document.]
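Description:
pAc5.1B-EGFP-DmNot2-mut2-dsRNAres_Q is a 7.8 kb insect expression plasmid for producing a GFP-tagged variant of the Drosophila melanogaster NOT2 protein (Rga/regena, CG2161), a subunit of the CCR4-NOT complex. The catalogue lists the backbone as unknown, although the name and the annotated parts point to a pAc5.1-type vector. In bacteria it is maintained through a ColE1/pUC-type origin and selected with ampicillin through the bla gene and its promoter. The feature annotation describes the origin as high-copy, whereas the catalogue entry records the plasmid as low copy. Short fragments of a tetracycline resistance gene and of SV40 large T antigen are also annotated. These appear to be non-functional backbone remnants.

The expression cassette is driven by the constitutive Drosophila actin 5C (Ac5) promoter. This is followed by an EGFP coding sequence placed immediately upstream of the Rga open reading frame, which should yield an N-terminal EGFP fusion. A V5 epitope sequence lies downstream of the insert, but the record does not show whether it is read in frame with the fusion or separated from it by a stop codon. An SV40 polyadenylation signal is annotated after the cassette.

The "mut2" label indicates a mutant form of NOT2, but the specific changes are not stated. "dsRNAres" indicates a dsRNA-resistant version of the coding sequence. Such designs typically let the transgene escape RNAi aimed at the endogenous transcript, so the plasmid suits knockdown-and-complementation experiments in cultured fly cells. The depositor notes that the ORF derives from an NCBI reference transcript and that the supplied sequence may be theoretical.
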