Addgene plasmid #147259: pAc5.1B-EGFP-DmNot2-mut2-dsRNAres_Q
Purpose: Insect Expression of DmNot2-mut2-dsRNAres
Depositing lab: Elisa Izaurralde. Depositing organization: Max Planck Institute for Developmental Biology.
Backbone
  Vector backbone: Unknown
  Vector type: Insect Expression
Growth in bacteria
  Bacterial resistance: Ampicillin, 100 μg/mL
  Growth temperature: 37°C
  Growth strain: DH5alpha
  Copy number: Low Copy
Gene/Insert
  Gene/Insert name: DmNot2-mut2-dsRNAres (alt names: regena (rga); CG2138, CG2161)
  Species: D. melanogaster (fly)
  Entrez Gene: Rga (a.k.a. Dmel_CG2161, CG2138, CG2161, Dmel\CG2161, NOT2, Not2, RGA, l(3)03834, not2)
  Cloning method: Unknown
Terms and licenses: Academic/Nonprofit Terms; Industry Terms: Not Available to Industry
Depositor comments: ORF extracted from NCBI NM_169080.1. Plasmids from this collection were made available to the research community and donated after the lab closed. Please note that the sequence provided by the depositing laboratory may be theoretical/predicted or based on Sanger sequencing results. There may be discrepancies between sequencing results obtained by Addgene and the depositor sequence. If an Addgene verified sequence is not available, please contact before placing your order to request that our lab fully sequence the plasmid.
How to cite: pAc5.1B-EGFP-DmNot2-mut2-dsRNAres_Q was a gift from Elisa Izaurralde (Addgene plasmid # 147259 ; http://n2t.net/addgene:147259 ; RRID:Addgene_147259)
